>Addgene plasmid #67661 | Orange Nano-lantern/pcDNA3 | depositor partial sequence | sequence record 117193 | Orange Nano-lantern/pcDNA3 sequence 1587 bps
ATGGTGAGCGTGATCAAGCCCGAGATGAAGATGAGGTACTACATGGACGGCTCCGTCAATGGGCATGAGT
TCACAATCGAGGGTGAGGGCACAGGCAGACCTTACGAGGGACATCAGGAGATGACACTGCGCGTCACAAT
GGCCGAGGGCGGGCCAATGCCTTTCGCCTTCGACCTGGTGTCCCACGTGTTCTGTTACGGCCACAGAGTT
TTTACTAAATATCCAGAAGAGATCCCAGACTATTTCAAGCAGGCCTTTCCTGAGGGCCTGTCCTGGGAGA
GGTCCCTGGAGTTCGAGGACGGCGGCTCCGCCTCCGTGAGCGCCCACATCAGCCTGAGGGGCAACACCTT
CTACCACAAGTCCAAGTTCACCGGCGTGAACTTCCCCGCCGACGGCCCCATCATGCAGAACCAGAGCGTG
GACTGGGAGCCCTCCACCGAGAAGATCACCGCCAGCGACGGCGTGCTGAAGGGCGACGTGACCATGTACC
TGAAGCTGGAGGGCGGCGGCAACCACAAGTGCCAGATGAAGACCACCTACAAGGCCGCCAAGGAGATCCT
GGAGATGCCCGGCGACCACTACATCGGCCACAGGCTGGTGAGGAAGACCGAGGGCAACATCACCGAGCAG
GTGGAGGACGCCGTGGCCCACTCCGGTACCAAGGTGTACGACCCCGAGCAACGCAAACGCATGATCACTG
GGCCTCAGTGGTGGGCTCGCTGCAAGCAAATGAACGTGCTGGACTCCTTCATCAACTACTATGATTCCGA
GAAGCACGCCGAGAACGCCGTGATTTTTCTGCATGGTAACGCTACCTCCAGCTACCTGTGGAGGCACGTC
GTGCCTCACATCGAGCCCGTGGCTAGATGCATCATCCCTGATCTGATCGGAATGGGTAAGTCCGGCAAGA
GCGGGAATGGCTCATATCGCCTCCTGGATCACTACAAGTACCTCACCGCTTGGTTCGAGCTGCTGAACCT
TCCAAAGAAAATCATCTTTGTGGGCCACGACTGGGGGAGCGCTCTGGCCTTTCACTACGCCTACGAGCAC
CAAGACAGGATCAAGGCCATCGTCCATATGGAGAGTGTCGTGGACGTGATCGAGTCCTGGATGGGGTGGC
CTGACATCGAGGAGGAGCTGGCCCTGATCAAGAGCGAAGAGGGCGAGAAAATGGTGCTTGAGAATAACTT
CTTCGTCGAGACCCTGTTGCCAAGCAAGATCATGCGGAAACTGGAGCCTGAGGAGTTCGCTGCCTACCTG
GAGCCATTCAAGGAGAAGGGCGAGGTTAGACGGCCTACCCTCTCCTGGCCTCGCGAGATCCCTCTCGTTA
AGGGAGGCAAGCCCGACGTCGTCCAGATTGTCCGCAACTACAACGCCTACCTTCGGGCCAGCGACGATCT
GCCTAAGCTGTTCATCGAGTCCGACCCTGGGTTCTTTTCCAACGCTATTGTCGAGGGAGCTAAGAAGTTC
CCTAACACCGAGTTCGTGAAGGTGAAGGGCCTCCACTTCCTCCAGGAGGACGCTCCAGATGAAATGGGTA
AGTACATCAAGAGCTTCGTGGAGCGCGTGCTGAAGAACGAGCAGTAA
