>Addgene plasmid #67661 | Orange Nano-lantern/pcDNA3 | addgene partial sequence | sequence record 123627 | BGH-rev 5'-TAGAAGGCACAGTCGAGG-3'
CTATAGAATAGGGCCCTCTAGATGCATGCTCGAGTTACTGCTCGTTCTTCAGCACGCGCTCCACGAAGCT
CTTGATGTACTTACCCATTTCATCTGGAGCGTCCTCCTGGAGGAAGTGGAGGCCCTTCACCTTCACGAAC
TCGGTGTTAGGGAACTTCTTAGCTCCCTCGACAATAGCGTTGGAAAAGAACCCAGGGTCGGACTCGATGA
ACAGCTTAGGCAGATCGTCGCTGGCCCGAAGGTAGGCGTTGTAGTTGCGGACAATCTGGACGACGTCGGG
CTTGCCTCCCTTAACGAGAGGGATCTCGCGAGGCCAGGAGAGGGTAGGCCGTCTAACCTCGCCCTTCTCC
TTGAATGGCTCCAGGTAGGCAGCGAACTCCTCAGGCTCCAGTTTCCGCATGATCTTGCTTGGCAACAGGG
TCTCGACGAAGAAGTTATTCTCAAGCACCATTTTCTCGCCCTCTTCGCTCTTGATCAGGGCCAGCTCCTC
CTCGATGTCAGGCCACCCCATCCAGGACTCGATCACGTCCACGACACTCTCCATATGGACGATGGCCTTG
ATCCTGTCTTGGTGCTCGTAGGCGTAGTGAAAGGCCAGAGCGCTCCCCCAGTCGTGGCCCACAAAGATGA
TTTTCTTTGGAAGGTTCAGCAGCTCGAACCAAGCGGTGAGGTACTTGTAGTGATCCAGGAGGCGATATGA
GCCATTCCCGCTCTTGCCGGACTTACCCATTCCGATCAGATCAGGGATGATGCATCTAGCCACGGGCTCG
ATGTGAGGCACGACGTGCCTCCACAGGTAGCTGGAGGTAGCGTTACCATGCAGAAAAATCACGGCGTTCT
CGGCGTGCTTCTCGGAATCA
