>Addgene plasmid #67661 | Orange Nano-lantern/pcDNA3 | addgene partial sequence | sequence record 123629 | CMV-F 5'-CGCAAATGGGCGGTAGGCGTG-3'
ATGAAGATGAGGTACTACATGGACGGCTCCGTCAATGGGCATGAGTTCACAATCGAGGGTGAGGGCACAG
GCAGACCTTACGAGGGACATCAGGAGATGACACTGCGCGTCACAATGGCCGAGGGCGGGCCAATGCCTTT
CGCCTTCGACCTGGTGTCCCACGTGTTCTGTTACGGCCACAGAGTTTTTACTAAATATCCAGAAGAGATC
CCAGACTATTTCAAGCAGGCCTTTCCTGAGGGCCTGTCCTGGGAGAGGTCCCTGGAGTTCGAGGACGGCG
GCTCCGCCTCCGTGAGCGCCCACATCAGCCTGAGGGGCAACACCTTCTACCACAAGTCCAAGTTCACCGG
CGTGAACTTCCCCGCCGACGGCCCCATCATGCAGAACCAGAGCGTGGACTGGGAGCCCTCCACCGAGAAG
ATCACCGCCAGCGACGGCGTGCTGAAGGGCGACGTGACCATGTACCTGAAGCTGGAGGGCGGCGGCAACC
ACAAGTGCCAGATGAAGACCACCTACAAGGCCGCCAAGGAGATCCTGGAGATGCCCGGCGACCACTACAT
CGGCCACAGGCTGGTGAGGAAGACCGAGGGCAACATCACCGAGCAGGTGGAGGACGCCGTGGCCCACTCC
GGTACCAAGGTGTACGACCCCGAGCAACGCAAACGCATGATCACTGGGCCTCAGTGGTGGGCTCGCTGCA
AGCAAATGAACGTGCTGGACTCCTTCATCAACTACTATGATTCCGAGAAGCACGCCGAGAACGCCGTGAT
TTTTCTGCATGGTAACGCTACCTCCAGCTACCTGTGGAGGCACGTCGTGCCTCACATCGAGCCCGTGGCT
AGATGCATCA
