[The description below was written by a language model from this plasmid's Addgene catalogue record.]
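Description:
Orange Nano-lantern/pcDNA3 is a mammalian expression plasmid built on the Invitrogen pcDNA3 backbone. It is maintained in E. coli as a high-copy plasmid under ampicillin selection. It also carries a neomycin resistance marker, so transfected mammalian cells can be selected with G418, for example to derive stable lines. The record does not include a feature table and does not explicitly name the promoter. The standard pcDNA3 backbone drives inserts from the CMV immediate-early promoter, with a T7 promoter upstream and a bovine growth hormone polyadenylation signal downstream, and the listed sequencing primers are consistent with that layout.

The insert is a synthetic 1587 bp coding sequence for Orange Nano-lantern (ONL), cloned by restriction digestion between BamHI (5′) and XhoI (3′) sites; whether those sites were retained is not recorded. Nano-lanterns are a family of chimeric luminescent proteins in which a luciferase is fused to a fluorescent protein. Energy from the luciferase's substrate oxidation is transferred to the fluorescent partner, which makes the light output brighter and shifts it to the acceptor's colour. The specific luciferase and fluorescent protein components of the orange variant are not stated in the record.

The stated purpose is to provide an orange luminescent reporter for high-speed single-cell and whole-body imaging. Because the signal is bioluminescent, no excitation light is needed, which avoids autofluorescence and phototoxicity. The construct belongs to an expanded colour palette of Nano-lanterns intended for real-time multicolour luminescence imaging.
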