Addgene plasmid #67661: Orange Nano-lantern/pcDNA3
Purpose: orange luminescent protein for high-speed single-cell and whole body imaging
Depositing lab: Takeharu Nagai. Depositing organization: The University of Osaka. Publication: Expanded palette of Nano-lanterns for real-time multicolor luminescence imaging. Takai A, Nakano M, Saito K, Haruno R, Watanabe TM, Ohyanagi T, Jin T, Okada Y, Nagai T. Proc Natl Acad Sci U S A. 2015 Apr 7;112(14):4352-6. doi: 10.1073/pnas.1418468112. Epub 2015 Mar 23. PubMed 25831507.
Backbone
  Vector backbone: pcDNA3
  Backbone manufacturer: Invitrogen
  Vector type: Mammalian Expression
  Selectable markers: Neomycin (select with G418)
Growth in bacteria
  Bacterial resistance: Ampicillin, 100 μg/mL
  Growth temperature: 37°C
  Growth strain: XL10 Gold
  Copy number: High Copy
Gene/Insert
  Gene/Insert name: Orange Nano-lantern (alt name: ONL)
  Species: Synthetic
  Insert size (bp): 1587
  GenBank ID: AB982073
  Cloning method: Restriction Enzyme; 5′ cloning site BamHI (unknown if destroyed); 3′ cloning site XhoI (unknown if destroyed)
  Sequencing primers: 5′ GAAATTAATACGACTCACTATAGGG; 3′ TAGAAGGCACAGTCGAGG
Terms and licenses: Academic/Nonprofit Terms; Industry Terms: Not Available to Industry
How to cite: Orange Nano-lantern/pcDNA3 was a gift from Takeharu Nagai (Addgene plasmid # 67661 ; http://n2t.net/addgene:67661 ; RRID:Addgene_67661)
